>Addgene plasmid #223456 | pEY109 | addgene full sequence | sequence record 441792 | Addgene NGS Result
TCACACAGGAAACAGCTATGACCATGATTACGCCAAGCTGTAAGTTTAAACATGATCTTACTAACTAACT
ATTCTCATTTAAATTTTCAGAGCTTAAAAATGGCTGAAATCACTCACAACGATGGATACGCTAACAACTT
GGAAATGAAATAAGCTTGCATGCGGATCGACCATTCATTTCTGCAGAACTTATATTGTGCGTGACTATGT
GTTTACAACGACATCTCGCTAGGCATACGGAGGCAAGGAAGCGCAGAGATAAAAGACGAACAACAGAAGG
TCAAGAATGAGTTAGACATGAAGAGATACAGATAGTTGGAAAAACAAGAAAAAAGATGCAAAATACCTGA
TAATTGCTGTTTTCGAAACAATTAAAACTTTTTGATGTTGTTTGATGTGCCACGTGACAAATGAATGAAG
TTACAGAGCATTGATAAACTAACATTTATAAGTTGATGAAGTGATCATGGAACAAAATTACTACGTTTTT
TTTCAGTTTATCCTGAATCGGGAGACATTTTGCAACCAATAGTTCCTTCGAAAAATTGGTTTTTATCATA
ATTCAGATTTACACGGAAATGTTCCATGAAAAGATAGCATTTTTAAAAGATTTTCAGATTAAAAATGGAG
TAGAGCTAGTGGAGACTTTATATAACTGCACTTATAATACTTGAACATGATCAAATATAATAAATCAACA
CTCGGAAAGTTTAAAAAAGAATTTTTGTTTCAATTCAGTAAAATGTTTGGAAAATTGGCAAACTATCAAA
ACAATTTGGTCTTTTTGAGTAATTCCGATCATTGTTGCAAGTTTAAACCTCGACGATGTTCAAACACAAG
TAGTTAGAATTTTTTAAACAAATTTAAAAAAAGGTTTCGAAATTAATTACTTTTTTTTTGAATTTGAGGT
TCCAAGATTTCACTTACATAAGCTCAAACTTTGTGTAGGCACTTTTAAAAATTGTCAATTAGAAACTTGT
ATCAAGATAATATTCAAATTCTATAATTTTCAAAAAAATCTTCAAAACATTAATTTTCTGTGGCTCTAGT
AACAAAGATAAAAGGGTGCAACACTAATTGAAACTGAAATACTTTAAGGTTCAACTTTGTATTTTAATTA
CGTTTGAATCAGTTGTATTTGTTTTCTAGATATTTAAATCTGCAGCAATTCTTGAAAGTTCTCATTTTAA
TAAAATTCTGGGAATTTACCAAAACTTTGGCTGAAATTTTTAAATTCGAAATAAAATTGAAACATTTTGT
ATCATCTTTGTTTATTTATGCTCTTTTAAAATCGAAAAAAAATCGGAGCTTTTATTTATGATCTCAAGAT
GTGTTGGACTATTAGTAATGTATTTAGAAAGTATTAATTTTGATAGTTCCGAATTGTTCTTGTCATAAAT
ATACAAAGATGGTACAAAATGTTTCAATATCGATTGTTTGAAAATCTAAAACTATCTTCACATGTTTAAT
TCATTCTTTCTCCCCATAAAATCACTCTTTTAAGATCTATCAAGTTTTCAGAAGTTTCTTGTACAAACTC
TTTTCACATTTTGCCTCCTGATATCCAATCTCCCACGGCAACAAACCGACCACGACGACCGACACGCCAA
AATTCAATCAAAAAGCAGGCGCCTGTTCAACCAATTTTCTTTCAGTGTCATATTCTACCTTCTCTCTATT
TCTTTCAATGCTTTCTCTTTTCCTTTTCCCCTTCATGGAGATTCAGGAGTGAGCTTGAGTATAACAGCCA
CGCCCATTTTTTCGCCTTCTCCATCCATCTTATAGCTCCGGCTCAAGAGTGAGCCACGAAATTCAGTTTT
GTTATTCTGATTTTGGTTTTTTTTGCCATTCACAAAAATACAATTTCAAAATCCATCACGTTATTAGACA
AATGAACTTGGGGTCGCCAAAAATGTCAGCTGCTTTAAAAGATAGATGACAGGAACTTGGGATCAAAACC
AGATTTCATATAACTGGCAATATTTTAAGAACCTTTCATTAATTTAGTATATCAATTCATAAAGATATTG
GTTTAAGTTTTGGTTCAAAATTGAACCAAAATTGATCATACATACATTTCCCTGCCCCACATTATCACAT
GTAGATGCCTACCTCTTACCTGCCTACCTATATACAGACCTGCTCTCAGTTTTCTGCATTCCTTGAATGC
AAGTCAGACTTAAAGGCATTCATTGAAAGCATTGCCTAGAAAGTTGAGATTTTTGGGTTGGCCTGGAAGT
CTTAAAATTCAATGATACTTATATCACAAAATCATTAATTTTCTAACTTTGGCTTTTTTTCAATTCTATC
ATTTAATTTAATTTTCAGACATATCTTAATCATCTTATCAGTAGAGTACATCACATCATTAAGACCCGGG
ATTGGCCAAAGGACCCAAAGGTATGTTTCGAATGATACTAACATAACATAGAACATTTTCAGGAGGACCC
TTGGAGGGTACCGGTTTTCCCAGTCACGACGCGTGGTACCGAGCTCAGAAAAAATGACCGCTCCAAAGAA
GAAACGCAAAGTACCGAGCTCAGAAAAAATGACGGCACCTAAAAAGAAACGCAAAGTACCGGTCGCCGAG
AAGACAGCCCCAAAAAAGAAGCGTAAAGTTCCACGCGTCATGGGAGTAAGTTTAAACAGTTCGGTACTAA
CTAACCATACATATTTAAATTTTCAGCGCGCTGTCTCCAAGGGAGAGGAGCTCATCAAGGAGAACATGCA
CACCAAGCTCTACATGGAGGGAACCGTCAACAACCACCACTTCAAGTGCACCCACGAAGGGGAGGGCAAG
CCCTACGAGGGCACCCAGACCAACAGGATTAAGGTGGTGGAGGGAGGCCCCCTGCCGTTCGCATTCGACA
TCCTGGCCACCTGCTTTATGTACGGGAGCAAGACCTTCATCAACCACACCCAAGGAATCCCAGACTTCTT
CAAGCAATCCTTCGTAAGTTTAAACATGATTTTACTAACTAACTAATCTGATTTAAATTTTCAGCCTGAG
GGCTTCACATGGGAGAGAGTCACCACATACGAAGACGGGGGCGTGCTTACCGTTACCCAGGACACCAGCC
TCCAGGACGGCTGCTTGATCTACAACGTCAAGCTCAGAGGGGTGAACTTCCCATCCAACGGCCCTGTGAT
GCAGAAGAAAACACTCGGCTGGGAGGCCAGTACCGAGACCCTGTACCCCGCTGACGGCGGCCTGGAAGGC
AGATGCGACATGGCCCTGAAGCTCGTGGGCGGGGGCCACCTGCACTGCAACCTGAAGACCACATACAGAT
CCAAGAAACCCGCTAAGAACCTCAAGATGCCAGGAGTAAGTTTAAACATATATATACTAACTAACCCTGA
TTATTTAAATTTTCAGGTCTACTTTGTGGACCGCAGACTGGAAAGAATCAAGGAGGCCGACAATGAGACC
TACGTCGAGCAGCACGAGGTGGCTGTGGCCAGATACTGCGACCTCCCTAGCAAACTGGGGCACAAACTTA
ATGGCATGGACGAGCTGTACAAGTAAGCGCCGGTCGCTACCATTACCAACTTGTCTGGTGTCAAAAATAA
TAGGGGCCGCTGTCATCAGAGTAAGTTTAAACTGAGTTCTACTAACTAACGAGTAATATTTAAATTTTCA
GCATCTCGCGCCCGTGCCTCTGACTTCTAAGTCCAATTACTCTTCAACATCCCTACATGCTCTTTCTCCC
TGTGCTCCCACCCCCTATTTTTGTTATTATCAAAAAACTTCTCTTAATTTCTTTGTTTTTTAGCTTCTTT
TAAGTCACCTCTAACAATGAAATTGTGTAGATTCAAAAATAGAATTAATTCGTAATAAAAAGTCGAAAAA
AATTGTGCTCCCTCCCCCCATTAATAATAATTCTATCCCAAAATCTACACAATGTTCTGTGTACACTTCT
TATGTTTTTTACTTCTGATAAATTTTTTTGAAACATCATAGAAAAAACCGCACACAAAATACCTTATCAT
ATGTTACGTTTCAGTTTATGACCGCAATTTTTATTTCTTCGCACGTCTGGGCCTCTCATGACGTCAAATC
ATGCTCATCGTGAAAAAGTTTTGGAGTATTTTTGGAATTTTTCAATCAAGTGAAAGTTTATGAAATTAAT
TTTCCTGCTTTTGCTTTTTGGGGTTTCCCCTATTGTTTGTCAAGATTTCGAGGACGGCGTTTTTCTTGCT
AAAATCACAAGTATTGATGAGCACGATGCAAGAAAGATCGGAAGAAGGTTTGGGTTTGAGGCTCAGTGGA
AGGTGAGTAGAAGTTGATAATTTGAAAGTGGAGTAGTGTCTATGGGGTTTTTGCCTTAAATGACAGAATA
CATTCCCAATATACCAAACATAACTGTTTCCTACTAGTCGGCCGTACGGGCCCTTTCGTCTCGCGCGTTT
CGGTGATGACGGTGAAAACCTCTGACACATGCAGCTCCCGGAGACGGTCACAGCTTGTCTGTAAGCGGAT
GCCGGGAGCAGACAAGCCCGTCAGGGCGCGTCAGCGGGTGTTGGCGGGTGTCGGGGCTGGCTTAACTATG
CGGCATCAGAGCAGATTGTACTGAGAGTGCACCATATGCGGTGTGAAATACCGCACAGATGCGTAAGGAG
AAAATACCGCATCAGGCGGCCTTAAGGGCCTCGTGATACGCCTATTTTTATAGGTTAATGTCATGATAAT
AATGGTTTCTTAGACGTCAGGTGGCACTTTTCGGGGAAATGTGCGCGGAACCCCTATTTGTTTATTTTTC
TAAATACATTCAAATATGTATCCGCTCATGAGACAATAACCCTGATAAATGCTTCAATAATATTGAAAAA
GGAAGAGTATGAGTATTCAACATTTCCGTGTCGCCCTTATTCCCTTTTTTGCGGCATTTTGCCTTCCTGT
TTTTGCTCACCCAGAAACGCTGGTGAAAGTAAAAGATGCTGAAGATCAGTTGGGTGCACGAGTGGGTTAC
ATCGAACTGGATCTCAACAGCGGTAAGATCCTTGAGAGTTTTCGCCCCGAAGAACGTTTTCCAATGATGA
GCACTTTTAAAGTTCTGCTATGTGGCGCGGTATTATCCCGTATTGACGCCGGGCAAGAGCAACTCGGTCG
CCGCATACACTATTCTCAGAATGACTTGGTTGAGTACTCACCAGTCACAGAAAAGCATCTTACGGATGGC
ATGACAGTAAGAGAATTATGCAGTGCTGCCATAACCATGAGTGATAACACTGCGGCCAACTTACTTCTGA
CAACGATCGGAGGACCGAAGGAGCTAACCGCTTTTTTGCACAACATGGGGGATCATGTAACTCGCCTTGA
TCGTTGGGAACCGGAGCTGAATGAAGCCATACCAAACGACGAGCGTGACACCACGATGCCTGTAGCAATG
GCAACAACGTTGCGCAAACTATTAACTGGCGAACTACTTACTCTAGCTTCCCGGCAACAATTAATAGACT
GGATGGAGGCGGATAAAGTTGCAGGACCACTTCTGCGCTCGGCCCTTCCGGCTGGCTGGTTTATTGCTGA
TAAATCTGGAGCCGGTGAGCGTGGGTCTCGCGGTATCATTGCAGCACTGGGGCCAGATGGTAAGCCCTCC
CGTATCGTAGTTATCTACACGACGGGGAGTCAGGCAACTATGGATGAACGAAATAGACAGATCGCTGAGA
TAGGTGCCTCACTGATTAAGCATTGGTAACTGTCAGACCAAGTTTACTCATATATACTTTAGATTGATTT
AAAACTTCATTTTTAATTTAAAAGGATCTAGGTGAAGATCCTTTTTGATAATCTCATGACCAAAATCCCT
TAACGTGAGTTTTCGTTCCACTGAGCGTCAGACCCCGTAGAAAAGATCAAAGGATCTTCTTGAGATCCTT
TTTTTCTGCGCGTAATCTGCTGCTTGCAAACAAAAAAACCACCGCTACCAGCGGTGGTTTGTTTGCCGGA
TCAAGAGCTACCAACTCTTTTTCCGAAGGTAACTGGCTTCAGCAGAGCGCAGATACCAAATACTGTTCTT
CTAGTGTAGCCGTAGTTAGGCCACCACTTCAAGAACTCTGTAGCACCGCCTACATACCTCGCTCTGCTAA
TCCTGTTACCAGTGGCTGCTGCCAGTGGCGATAAGTCGTGTCTTACCGGGTTGGACTCAAGACGATAGTT
ACCGGATAAGGCGCAGCGGTCGGGCTGAACGGGGGGTTCGTGCACACAGCCCAGCTTGGAGCGAACGACC
TACACCGAACTGAGATACCTACAGCGTGAGCTATGAGAAAGCGCCACGCTTCCCGAAGGGAGAAAGGCGG
ACAGGTATCCGGTAAGCGGCAGGGTCGGAACAGGAGAGCGCACGAGGGAGCTTCCAGGGGGAAACGCCTG
GTATCTTTATAGTCCTGTCGGGTTTCGCCACCTCTGACTTGAGCGTCGATTTTTGTGATGCTCGTCAGGG
GGGCGGAGCCTATGGAAAAACGCCAGCAACGCGGCCTTTTTACGGTTCCTGGCCTTTTGCTGGCCTTTTG
CTCACATGTTCTTTCCTGCGTTATCCCCTGATTCTGTGGATAACCGTATTACCGCCTTTGAGTGAGCTGA
TACCGCTCGCCGCAGCCGAACGACCGAGCGCAGCGAGTCAGTGAGCGATGAAGCGGAAGAGCGCCCAATA
CGCAAACCGCCTCTCCCCGCGCGTTGGCCGATTCATTAATGCAGCTGGCACGACAGGTTTCCCGACTGGA
AAGCGGGCAGTGAGCGCAACGCAATTAATGTGAGTTAGCTCACTCATTAGGCACCCCAGGCTTTACACTT
TATGCTTCCGGCTCGTATGTTGTGTGGAATTGTGAGCGGATAACAATT
Features (pLannotate 1.2.2; 13 found; start..end, strand, type, name):
   2463..2481    -  CDS            lacZα (fragment): LacZα fragment of β-galactosidase; lacZ fragment
   2636..2686    +  CDS            mEGFP (fragment): monomeric enhanced GFP, optimized with synthetic introns for expression in C. elegans
   2693..3523    +  CDS            mNeptune2.5: mNeptune2.5 is a basic (constitutively fluorescent) red fluorescent protein published in 2014, derived from Entacmaea quadricolor. It is reported to be a rapidly-maturing monomer with moderate acid sensitivity.
   4120..4272    +  CDS            aex-5 (fragment): AEX5_CAEEL - Also known as kpc-3 From Caenorhabditis elegans.
   4400..4435    +  CDS            rop (fragment): Rop protein, which maintains plasmids at low copy number; rop
   4537..4636    +  misc_feature   bom (fragment): basis of mobility region from pBR322
   4734..4838    +  promoter       AmpR promoter: bla
   4839..5699    +  CDS            AmpR: β-lactamase; bla; confers resistance to ampicillin, carbenicillin, and related antibiotics
   5870..6458    +  rep_origin     ori: high-copy-number ColE1/pMB1/pBR322/pUC origin of replication
   6641..6733    +  CDS            lacI (fragment): lac repressor; lacI; The lac repressor binds to the lac operator to inhibit transcription in E. coli. This inhibition can be relieved by adding lactose or isopropyl-β-D-thiogalactopyranoside (IPTG).
   6746..6767    +  protein_bind   CAP binding site: CAP binding activates transcription in the presence of cAMP. E. coli catabolite activator protein
   6782..6812    +  promoter       lac promoter: promoter for the E. coli lac operon
   6820..6836    +  protein_bind   lac operator: The lac repressor binds to the lac operator to inhibit transcription in E. coli. This inhibition can be relieved by adding lactose or isopropyl-β-D-thiogalactopyranoside (IPTG). lac repressor encoded by lacI
