[The description below was written by a language model from this plasmid's Addgene catalogue record and pLannotate feature annotations shown in this document.]
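Description:
pEY109 is a C. elegans expression plasmid built on the pPD95.62 worm reporter backbone. It is one of the fluorescent neural reporters associated with the NeuroPAL multicolor atlas for whole-brain neuronal identification. It is propagated in E. coli using a high-copy ColE1/pUC-type origin and selected with ampicillin through the β-lactamase (AmpR) gene and its own promoter. The 6,838 nt sequenced record also carries typical cloning-vector remnants: a lac promoter, operator and CAP binding site, and small fragments of lacZα, lacI, rop and the pBR322 bom region. None of these has a role in the worm.

The catalogue lists the insert as ocr-2 from C. elegans, introduced by Gibson cloning, and describes the plasmid as an ocr-2 reporter driving nuclear mNeptune2.5. The feature table does not annotate an ocr-2 element. However, the roughly 2.4 kb unannotated stretch upstream of the fluorophore is where ocr-2 regulatory sequence would be expected to sit, although the record does not define its boundaries. The mNeptune2.5 coding sequence encodes a monomeric far-red fluorescent protein derived from Entacmaea quadricolor. It is preceded by a short match to worm-optimized mEGFP, most likely residual backbone sequence. A nuclear localization signal is implied by the stated purpose but is not annotated. A short downstream hit to aex-5 probably reflects C. elegans genomic sequence within the backbone's 3′ region, though a 3′ UTR is not explicitly labelled.

The construct labels the nuclei of ocr-2-expressing neurons with a far-red signal, contributing one color channel to combinatorial neuron identification. The record refers to the NeuroPAL publication for the exact expression pattern.
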