Addgene plasmid #223456: pEY109
Purpose: ocr-2 fluorescent neural reporter driving nuclear mNeptune2.5 expression (refer to NeuroPAL paper for expression)
Depositing lab: Oliver Hobert & Eviatar Yemini. Depositing organization: Columbia University. Publication: NeuroPAL: A Multicolor Atlas for Whole-Brain Neuronal Identification in C. elegans. Yemini E, Lin A, Nejatbakhsh A, Varol E, Sun R, Mena GE, Samuel ADT, Paninski L, Venkatachalam V, Hobert O. Cell. 2021 Jan 7;184(1):272-288.e11. doi: 10.1016/j.cell.2020.12.012. Epub 2020 Dec 29. PubMed 33378642.
Backbone
  Vector backbone: pPD95.62
  Vector type: Worm Expression
Growth in bacteria
  Bacterial resistance: Ampicillin, 100 μg/mL
  Growth temperature: 37°C
  Growth strain: DH5alpha
  Copy number: Unknown
Gene/Insert
  Gene/Insert name: ocr-2
  Species: C. elegans (nematode)
  Entrez Gene: ocr-2 (a.k.a. CELE_T09A12.3)
  Cloning method: Gibson Cloning
Terms and licenses: Academic/Nonprofit Terms; Industry Terms: Not Available to Industry
How to cite: pEY109 was a gift from Oliver Hobert & Eviatar Yemini (Addgene plasmid # 223456 ; http://n2t.net/addgene:223456 ; RRID:Addgene_223456)
